>Addgene plasmid #25765 | pEN_TGmiR_Luc-A | depositor full sequence | sequence record 12090 | Author sequence
CTGACGGATGGCCTTTTTGCGTTTCTACAAACTCTTCCTGTTAGTTAGTTACTTAAGCTCGGGCCCCAAA
TAATGATTTTATTTTGACTGATAGTGACCTGTTCGTTGCAACAAATTGATAAGCAATGCTTTTTTATAAT
GCCAACTTTGTACAAAAAAGCAGGCTTTAAAGGAACCAATTCAGTCGACTGGATCCTTTACCACTCCCTA
TCAGTGATAGAGAAAAGTGAAAGTCGAGTTTACCACTCCCTATCAGTGATAGAGAAAAGTGAAAGTCGAG
TTTACCACTCCCTATCAGTGATAGAGAAAAGTGAAAGTCGAGTTTACCACTCCCTATCAGTGATAGAGAA
AAGTGAAAGTCGAGTTTACCACTCCCTATCAGTGATAGAGAAAAGTGAAAGTCGAGTTTACCACTCCCTA
TCAGTGATAGAGAAAAGTGAAAGTCGAGTTTACCACTCCCTATCAGTGATAGAGAAAAGTGAAAGTCGAG
CTCGGTACCCGGGTCGAGGTAGGCGTGTACGGTGGGAGGCCTATATAAGCAGAGCTCGTTTAGTGAACCG
TCAGATCGCCTGGAGACGCCATCCACGCTGTTTTGACCTCCATAGAAGACACCGGGACCGATCCAGCCTC
CGCGGCCCCGAACTAGTCCACCATGGTGAGCAAGGGCGAGGAGCTGTTCACCGGGGTGGTGCCCATCCTG
GTCGAGCTGGACGGCGACGTAAACGGCCACAAGTTCAGCGTGTCCGGCGAGGGCGAGGGCGATGCCACCT
ACGGCAAGCTGACCCTGAAGTTCATCTGCACCACCGGCAAGCTGCCCGTGCCCTGGCCCACCCTCGTGAC
CACCCTGACCTACGGCGTGCAGTGCTTCAGCCGCTACCCCGACCACATGAAGCAGCACGACTTCTTCAAG
TCCGCCATGCCCGAAGGCTACGTCCAGGAGCGCACCATCTTCTTCAAGGACGACGGCAACTACAAGACCC
GCGCCGAGGTGAAGTTCGAGGGCGACACCCTGGTGAACCGCATCGAGCTGAAGGGCATCGACTTCAAGGA
GGACGGCAACATCCTGGGGCACAAGCTGGAGTACAACTACAACAGCCACAACGTCTATATCATGGCCGAC
AAGCAGAAGAACGGCATCAAGGTGAACTTCAAGATCCGCCACAACATCGAGGACGGCAGCGTGCAGCTCG
CCGACCACTACCAGCAGAACACCCCCATCGGCGACGGCCCCGTGCTGCTGCCCGACAACCACTACCTGAG
CACCCAGTCCGCCCTGAGCAAAGACCCCAACGAGAAGCGCGATCACATGGTCCTGCTGGAGTTCGTGACC
GCCGCCGGGATCACTCTCGGCATGGACGAGCTGTACAAGTAAACTAGTCGACTAGGGATAACAGGGTAAT
TGTTTGAATGAGGCTTCAGTACTTTACAGAATCGTTGCCTGCACATCTTGGAAACACTTGCTGGGATTAC
TTCTTCAGGTTAACCCAACAGAAGGCTCGAGAAGGTATATTGCTGTTGACAGTGAGCGCCCGCCTGAAGT
CTCTGATTAATAGTGAAGCCACAGATGTATTAATCAGAGACTTCAGGCGGTTGCCTACTGCCTCGGAATT
CAAGGGGCTACTTTAGGAGCAATTATCTTGTTTACTAAAACTGAATACCTTGCTATCTCTTTGATACATT
TTTACAAAGCTGAATTAAAATGGTATAAATTAAATCACTTTTTTCAATTGGAAGACTAATGCGTTTTCGA
GATATCTAGACCCAGCTTTCTTGTACAAAGTTGGCATTATAAGAAAGCATTGCTTATCAATTTGTTGCAA
CGAACAGGTCACTATCAGTCAAAATAAAATCATTATTTGCCATCCAGCTGCAGCTCTGGCCCGTGTCTCA
AAATCTCTGATGTTACATTGCACAAGATAAAAATATATCATCATGAACAATAAAACTGTCTGCTTACATA
AACAGTAATACAAGGGGTGTTATGAGCCATATTCAACGGGAAACGTCGAGGCCGCGATTAAATTCCAACA
TGGATGCTGATTTATATGGGTATAAATGGGCTCGCGATAATGTCGGGCAATCAGGTGCGACAATCTATCG
CTTGTATGGGAAGCCCGATGCGCCAGAGTTGTTTCTGAAACATGGCAAAGGTAGCGTTGCCAATGATGTT
ACAGATGAGATGGTCAGACTAAACTGGCTGACGGAATTTATGCCTCTTCCGACCATCAAGCATTTTATCC
GTACTCCTGATGATGCATGGTTACTCACCACTGCGATCCCCGGAAAAACAGCATTCCAGGTATTAGAAGA
ATATCCTGATTCAGGTGAAAATATTGTTGATGCGCTGGCAGTGTCCCTGCGCCGGTTGCATTCGATTCCT
GTTTGTAATTGTCCTTTTAACAGCGATCGCGTATTTCGTCTCGCTCAGGCGCAATCACGAATGAATAACG
GTTTGGTTGATGCGAGTGATTTTGATGACGAGCGTAATGGCTGGCCTGTTGAACAAGTCTGGAAAGAAAT
GCATAAACTTTTGCCATTCTCACCGGATTCAGTCGTCACTCATGGTGATTTCTCACTTGATAACCTTATT
TTTGACGAGGGGAAATTAGGCCGGGAAGCCGATCTCGGCTTGAACGAATTGTTAGGTGGCGGTACTTGGG
TCGATATCAAAGTGCATCACTTCTTCCCGTATGCCCAACTTTGTATAGAGAGCCACTGCGGGATCGTCAC
CGTAATCTGCTTGCACGTAGATCACATAAGCACCAAGCGCGTTGGCCTCATGCTTGAGGAGATTGATGAG
CGCGGTGGCAATGCCCTGCCTCCGGTGCTCGCCGGAGACTGCGAGATCATAGATATAGATCTCACTACGC
GGCTGCTCAAACCTGGGCAGAACGTAAGCCGCGAGAGCGCCAACAACCGCTTCTTGGTCGAAGGCAGCAA
GCGCGATGAATGTCTTACTACGGAGCAAGTTCCCGAGGTAATCGGAGTCCGGCTGATGTTGGGAGTAGGT
GGCTACGTCTCCGAACTCACGACCGAAAAGATCAAGAGCAGCCCGCATGGATTTGACTTGGTCAGGGCCG
AGCCTACATGTGCGAATGATGCCCATACTTGAGCCACCTAACTTTGTTTTAGGGCGACTGCCCTGCTGCG
TAACATCGTTGCTGCTGCGTAACATCGTTGCTGCTCCATAACATCAAACATCGACCCACGGCGTAACGCG
CTTGCTGCTTGGATGCCCGAGGCATAGACTGTACAAAAAAACAGTCATAACAAGCCATGAAAACCGCCAC
TGCGCCGTTACCACCGCTGCGTTCGGTCAAGGTTCTGGACCAGTTGCGTGAGCGCATACGCTACTTGCAT
TACAGTTTACGAACCGAACAGGCTTATGTCAACTGGGTTCGTGCCTTCATCCGTTTCCACGGTGTGCGTC
ACCCGGCAACCTTGGGCAGCAGCGAAGTCGAGGCATTTCTGTCCTGGCTGGCGAACGAGCGCAAGGTTTC
GGTCTCCACGCATCGTCAGGCATTGGCGGCCTTGCTGTTCTTCTACGGCAAGGTGCTGTGCACGGATCTG
CCCTGGCTTCAGGAGATCGGAAGACCTCGGCCGTCGCGGCGCTTGCCGGTGGTGCTGACCCCGGATGAAG
TGGTTCGCATCCTCGGTTTTCTGGAAGGCGAGCATCGTTTGTTCGCCCAGGACTCTAGCTATAGTTCTAG
TGGTTGGCTACTAATAGGTTGTATTGATGTTGGACGAGTCGGAATCGCAGACCGATACCAGGATCTTGCC
ATCCTATGGAACTGCCTCGGTGAGTTTTCTCCTTCATTACAGAAACGGCTTTTTCAAAAATATGGTATTG
ATAATCCTGATATGAATAAATTGCAGTTTCATTTGATGCTCGATGAGTTTTTCTAATCAGAATTGGTTAA
TTGGTTGTAACACTGGCAGAGCATTACGCTGACTTGACGGGACGGCGCAAGCTCATGACCAAAATCCCTT
AACGTGAGTTTTCGTTCCACTGAGCGTCAGACCCCGTAGAAAAGATCAAAGGATCTTCTTGAGATCCTTT
TTTTCTGCGCGTAATCTGCTGCTTGCAAACAAAAAAACCACCGCTACCAGCGGTGGTTTGTTTGCCGGAT
CAAGAGCTACCAACTCTTTTTCCGAAGGTAACTGGCTTCAGCAGAGCGCAGATACCAAATACTGTCCTTC
TAGTGTAGCCGTAGTTAGGCCACCACTTCAAGAACTCTGTAGCACCGCCTACATACCTCGCTCTGCTAAT
CCTGTTACCAGTGGCTGCTGCCAGTGGCGATAAGTCGTGTCTTACCGGGTTGGACTCAAGACGATAGTTA
CCGGATAAGGCGCAGCGGTCGGGCTGAACGGGGGGTTCGTGCACACAGCCCAGCTTGGAGCGAACGACCT
ACACCGAACTGAGATACCTACAGCGTGAGCTATGAGAAAGCGCCACGCTTCCCGAAGGGAGAAAGGCGGA
CAGGTATCCGGTAAGCGGCAGGGTCGGAACAGGAGAGCGCACGAGGGAGCTTCCAGGGGGAAACGCCTGG
TATCTTTATAGTCCTGTCGGGTTTCGCCACCTCTGACTTGAGCGTCGATTTTTGTGATGCTCGTCAGGGG
GGCGGAGCCTATGGAAAAACGCCAGCAACGCGGCCTTTTTACGGTTCCTGGCCTTTTGCTGGCCTTTTGC
TCACATGTTCTTTCCTGCGTTATCCCCTGATTCTGTGGATAACCGTATTACCGCTAGCATGGATCTCGGG
GACGTCTAACTACTAAGCGAGAGTAGGGAACTGCCAGGCATCAAATAAAACGAAAGGCTCAGTCGGAAGA
CTGGGCCTTTCGTTTTATCTGTTGTTTGTCGGTGAACGCTCTCCTGAGTAGGACAAATCCGCCGGGAGCG
GATTTGAACGTTGTGAAGCAACGGCCCGGAGGGTGGCGGGCAGGACGCCCGCCATAAACTGCCAGGCATC
AAACTAAGCAGAAGGCCATC
Features (pLannotate 1.2.2; 16 found; start..end, strand, type, name):
     67..166     +  protein_bind   attL1: mutant version of attL; recombination site for the Gateway® LR reaction LR Clonase™
    205..475     +  protein_bind   tetracycline response element: contains seven copies of the tetracycline operator tetO tetracycline repressor TetR
    486..503     +  misc_feature   MCS (fragment): pUC18/19 multiple cloning site
    508..546     +  promoter       minimal CMV promoter: human cytomegalovirus (CMV) immediate early promoter
    653..1372    +  CDS            EGFP: the original enhanced GFP (Yang et al., 1996) mammalian codon-optimized
   1404..1497    +  ncRNA          5' miR-30a: sequence upstream of the 71-nt precursor of the human miR-30a microRNA (Zeng et al., 2002) miRNA
   1609..1721    +  ncRNA          3' miR-30a: sequence downstream of the 71-nt precursor of the human miR-30a microRNA (Zeng et al., 2002) miRNA
   1760..1859    -  protein_bind   attL2: mutant version of attL; recombination site for the Gateway® LR reaction LR Clonase™
   1982..2608    +  CDS            KanR (fragment): aminoglycoside phosphotransferase; aph(3')-Ia; confers resistance to kanamycin in bacteria or G418 (Geneticin®) in eukaryotes
   2642..3175    -  CDS            GmR: gentamycin acetyltransferase; aacC1; confers resistance to gentamycin
   3364..3392    -  promoter       Pc promoter: intI1 (promoter lies within the coding sequence); class 1 integron promoter
   3370..3717    -  CDS            YPR2_ECOLX (fragment): Protein predicted: Swiss-Prot protein existence level 4. From Escherichia coli.
   3722..3906    +  CDS            KanR (fragment): aminoglycoside phosphotransferase; aph(3')-Ia; confers resistance to kanamycin in bacteria or G418 (Geneticin®) in eukaryotes
   4049..4637    +  rep_origin     ori: high-copy-number ColE1/pMB1/pBR322/pUC origin of replication
   4805..4848    -  terminator     rrnB T1 terminator: Escherichia coli rrnB; transcription terminator T1 from the E. coli rrnB gene
   4980..17      +  terminator     rrnB T2 terminator (across the origin): transcription terminator T2 from the E. coli rrnB gene
