[The description below was written by a language model from this plasmid's Addgene catalogue record and pLannotate feature annotations shown in this document.]
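Description:
pEN_TGmiR_Luc-A is a Gateway entry vector built on the pENTR1A-Gent backbone and totals 4,990 bp in the depositor's full sequence (the catalogue gives the same figure as the backbone size without insert). It is propagated in E. coli from a high-copy ColE1/pUC-type origin and selected with gentamicin. The feature table shows why: a gentamicin acetyltransferase gene (aacC1) driven by a class 1 integron Pc promoter sits between two fragments of the original kanamycin resistance gene, indicating that the gentamicin cassette was inserted into and disrupts KanR. The rrnB T1 and T2 terminators lie upstream of the cassette region and insulate it from read-through bacterial transcription.

The payload lies between attL1 and attL2, so the whole unit can be moved by LR recombination into an attR-containing destination vector; the associated publication describes a lentiviral platform for conditional RNA interference. The cassette begins with a tetracycline response element carrying seven tetO repeats fused to a minimal CMV promoter, giving a TRE promoter that depends on a tetracycline-controlled transactivator, which this plasmid does not encode. The promoter drives a single transcript encoding EGFP, followed by a miR-30a-based shRNA in which the 5' and 3' miR-30a flanking sequences surround a hairpin targeting luciferase. Processing of the miR-30 context by the cellular microRNA machinery releases the silencing RNA, while GFP from the same transcript marks cells in which the cassette is induced. The catalogue lists GFP as an N-terminal tag, but it is a co-expressed reporter rather than a protein fusion. The luciferase hairpin is described as a control shRNA for inducible knockdown experiments. No polyadenylation signal is annotated within the att-flanked region.
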