Addgene plasmid #25765: pEN_TGmiR_Luc-A
Purpose: Entry vector withTRE promoter driving control Luciferase miR30-based shRNA with GFP coexpression.
Depositing lab: Iain Fraser. Publication: A single lentiviral vector platform for microRNA-based conditional RNA interference and coordinated transgene expression. Shin KJ, Wall EA, Zavzavadjian JR, Santat LA, Liu J, Hwang JI, Rebres R, Roach T, Seaman W, Simon MI, Fraser ID. Proc Natl Acad Sci U S A. 2006 Sep 12. 103(37):13759-64. 10.1073/pnas.0606179103 PubMed 16945906.
Backbone
  Vector backbone: pENTR1A-Gent
  Backbone manufacturer: ATCC 10326362
  Backbone size w/o insert (bp): 4990
  Vector type: Entry vector
Growth in bacteria
  Bacterial resistance: Gentamicin, 10 μg/mL
  Growth temperature: 37°C
  Growth strain: Top10
  Growth instructions: Top10
  Copy number: Unknown
Gene/Insert
  Gene/Insert name: Luciferase miR-shRNA
  Tag / fusion protein: GFP (N terminal on backbone)
  Cloning method: Restriction Enzyme; 5′ cloning site attL1 (not destroyed); 3′ cloning site attL2 (not destroyed)
  Sequencing primers: 5′ pCEP-fwd; 3′ n/a
Resource information
  A portion of this plasmid was derived from a plasmid made by: TRE promoter- David Anderson, Caltech; miR30- Greg Hannon, CSHL
Terms and licenses: Academic/Nonprofit Terms; Industry Terms: Not Available to Industry
Depositor comments: Entry vector with TRE-driven luciferase miR-shRNA and co-expressed GFP Luciferase shRNA sequence is - 5'- CCCGCCTGAAGTCTCTGATTAATAGTGAAGCC ACAGATGTATTAATCAGAGACTTCAGGCGGT
How to cite: pEN_TGmiR_Luc-A was a gift from Iain Fraser (Addgene plasmid # 25765 ; http://n2t.net/addgene:25765 ; RRID:Addgene_25765)
