>Addgene plasmid #25765 | pEN_TGmiR_Luc-A | addgene partial sequence | sequence record 31792 | 25765 with EGFP-C
GAGCTGTACAAGTAAACTAGTCGACTAGGGATAACAGGGTAATTGTTTGAATGAGGCTTCAGTACTTTAC
AGAATCGTTGCCTGCACATCTTGGAAACACTTGCTGGGATTACTTCTTCAGGTTAACCCAACAGAAGGCT
CGAGAAGGTATATTGCTGTTGACAGTGAGCGCCCGCCTGAAGTCTCTGATTAATAGTGAAGCCACAGATG
TATTAATCAGAGACTTCAGGCGGTTGCCTACTGCCTCGGAATTCAAGGGGCTACTTTAGGAGCAATTATC
TTGTTTACTAAAACTGAATACCTTGCTATCTCTTTGATACATTTTTACAAAGCTGAATTAAAATGGTATA
AATTAAATCACTTTTTTCAATTGGAAGACTAATGCGTTTTCGAGATATCTAGACCCAGCTTTCTTGTACA
AAGTTGGCATTATAAGAAAGCATTGCTTATCAATTTGTTGCAACGAACAGGTCACTATCAGTCAAAATAA
AATCATTATTTGCCATCCAGCTGCAGCTCTGGCCCGTGTCTCAAAATCTCTGATGTTACATTGCACAAGA
TAAAAATATATCATCATGAACAATAAAACTGTCTGCTTACATAAACAGTAATACAAGGGGTGTTATGAGC
CATATTCAACGGGAAACGTCGAGGCCGCGATTAAATTCCAACATGGATGCTGATTTATATGGGTATAAAT
GGGCTCGCGATAATGTCGGGCAATCAGGTGCGACAATCTATCGCTTGTATGGGAAGCCCGATGCGCCAGA
GTTGTTTCTGAAACATGGCAAAGGTAGCGTTGCCAATGATGTTACAGATGAGATG
